Addgene plasmid #161035: pDONR221-MFSD14A_STOP
Purpose: Gateway entry clone with codon-optimized ORF sequence for subcloning into custom expression vectors. Contains a STOP codon at the end of the codon-optimized ORF sequence.
Depositing lab: RESOLUTE Consortium & Giulio Superti-Furga. Depositing organization: CeMM Research Center for Molecular Medicine. Publication: The RESOLUTE consortium: unlocking SLC transporters for drug discovery. Superti-Furga G, Lackner D, Wiedmer T, Ingles-Prieto A, Barbosa B, Girardi E, Goldmann U, Gurtl B, Klavins K, Klimek C, Lindinger S, Lineiro-Retes E, Muller AC, Onstein S, Redinger G, Reil D, Sedlyarov V, Wolf G, Crawford M, Everley R, ... Steppan CM. Nat Rev Drug Discov. 2020 Jul;19(7):429-430. doi: 10.1038/d41573-020-00056-6. PubMed 32265506.
Backbone
  Vector backbone: pDONR221
  Backbone manufacturer: ThermoFisher Scientific
  Backbone size w/o insert (bp): 2550
  Vector type: Mammalian Expression
Growth in bacteria
  Bacterial resistance: Kanamycin, 50 μg/mL
  Growth temperature: 37°C
  Growth strain: NEB Stable
  Copy number: High Copy
Gene/Insert
  Gene/Insert name: MFSD14A (alt name: DKFZP564L0864, HIAT1)
  Species: H. sapiens (human)
  Insert size (bp): 1473
  Entrez Gene: HIAT1
  Cloning method: Gateway Cloning
  Sequencing primers: 5′ M13-fwd; 3′ M13-rev
Terms and licenses: Academic/Nonprofit Terms; Industry Terms
Depositor comments: This plasmid contains a STOP codon at the end of the codon-optimized ORF. For the version of this plasmid that does not contain a STOP codon, please see Addgene plasmid 131869 For more information on the full Resolute plasmid collection, please see www.addgene.org/depositor-collections/re-solute/. Please provide your feedback on this plasmid to the RESOLUTE consortium by filling out their RESOLUTE repository feedback form: https://forms.office.com/Pages/ResponsePage.aspx?id=0e05yklzmkS7rjFGQL4N7z4feCLQvEJAmVcOCM_u885UN1JJRko0Ukg4TVQwNTZLOUxPQVJWT1NHUCQlQCN0PWcu
How to cite: pDONR221-MFSD14A_STOP was a gift from RESOLUTE Consortium & Giulio Superti-Furga (Addgene plasmid # 161035 ; http://n2t.net/addgene:161035 ; RRID:Addgene_161035)
