[The description below was written by a language model from this plasmid's Addgene catalogue record and pLannotate feature annotations shown in this document.]
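Description:
pDONR221-MFSD14A_STOP is a Gateway entry clone built on the pDONR221 backbone, carrying a codon-optimized open reading frame for human MFSD14A (also known as HIAT1), a major facilitator superfamily domain-containing protein included in a consortium collection of solute carrier transporter clones. The sequenced plasmid is about 4.0 kb. It is maintained in E. coli through a high-copy ColE1/pUC-type origin and selected with kanamycin via an aph(3')-Ia aminoglycoside phosphotransferase gene.

The roughly 1.47 kb ORF sits between attL1 and attL2 sites, the recombination sites used in the LR Clonase reaction to transfer an insert directionally into attR-containing destination vectors. As the name indicates, this version keeps a stop codon at the end of the coding sequence, so it suits destination vectors that express the native protein or add an N-terminal tag. A companion clone without the stop codon exists for C-terminal fusions. Upstream of the cassette, rrnB T1 and T2 terminators shield the insert from read-through transcription originating in the backbone. A T7 promoter lies just beyond attL2, oriented back toward the insert, and short lacI and lacZα fragments are backbone remnants with no functional role.

Although the catalogue lists the vector type as mammalian expression, no eukaryotic promoter or polyadenylation signal is annotated in the feature table. The plasmid therefore serves as a shuttle or source clone rather than an expression construct, and expression depends on the regulatory elements of the chosen destination vector. The stated use is subcloning the ORF into custom expression vectors, in line with the collection's aim of supporting functional studies of transporters.
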