Features (pLannotate 1.2.2; 10 found; start..end, strand, type, name):
    121..213     +  CDS            lacI (fragment): lac repressor; lacI; The lac repressor binds to the lac operator to inhibit transcription in E. coli. This inhibition can be relieved by adding lactose or isopropyl-β-D-thiogalactopyranoside (IPTG).
    268..295     -  terminator     rrnB T2 terminator: transcription terminator T2 from the E. coli rrnB gene
    427..470     +  terminator     rrnB T1 terminator: Escherichia coli rrnB; transcription terminator T1 from the E. coli rrnB gene
    517..553     -  CDS            lacZα (fragment): LacZα fragment of β-galactosidase; lacZ fragment
    569..668     +  protein_bind   attL1: mutant version of attL; recombination site for the Gateway® LR reaction LR Clonase™
    674..2143    +  CDS            MFSD14A: MF14A_HUMAN - Also known as HIAT1 Experimental evidence at protein level: Swiss-Prot protein existence level 1. From Homo sapiens (Human).
   2148..2247    -  protein_bind   attL2: mutant version of attL; recombination site for the Gateway® LR reaction LR Clonase™
   2265..2283    -  promoter       T7 promoter: promoter for bacteriophage T7 RNA polymerase
   2417..3226    +  CDS            KanR: aminoglycoside phosphotransferase; aph(3')-Ia; confers resistance to kanamycin in bacteria or G418 (Geneticin®) in eukaryotes
   3373..3961    +  rep_origin     ori: high-copy-number ColE1/pMB1/pBR322/pUC origin of replication
>Addgene plasmid #161035 | pDONR221-MFSD14A_STOP | addgene full sequence | sequence record 489473 | Addgene NGS Result
CTTTCCTGCGTTATCCCCTGATTCTGTGGATAACCGTATTACCGCCTTTGAGTGAGCTGATACCGCTCGC
CGCAGCCGAACGACCGAGCGCAGCGAGTCAGTGAGCGAGGAAGCGGAAGAGCGCCCAATACGCAAACCGC
CTCTCCCCGCGCGTTGGCCGATTCATTAATGCAGCTGGCACGACAGGTTTCCCGACTGGAAAGCGGGCAG
TGAGCGCAACGCAATTAATACGCGTACCGCTAGCCAGGAAGAGTTTGTAGAAACGCAAAAAGGCCATCCG
TCAGGATGGCCTTCTGCTTAGTTTGATGCCTGGCAGTTTATGGCGGGCGTCCTGCCCGCCACCCTCCGGG
CCGTTGCTTCACAACGTTCAAATCCGCTCCCGGCGGATTTGTCCTACTCAGGAGAGCGTTCACCGACAAA
CAACAGATAAAACGAAAGGCCCAGTCTTCCGACTGAGCCTTTCGTTTTATTTGATGCCTGGCAGTTCCCT
ACTCTCGCGTTAACGCTAGCATGGATGTTTTCCCAGTCACGACGTTGTAAAACGACGGCCAGTCTTAAGC
TCGGGCCCCAAATAATGATTTTATTTTGACTGATAGTGACCTGTTCGTTGCAACACATTGATGAGCAATG
CTTTTTTATAATGCCAACTTTGTACAAAAAAGCAGGCTCCACCATGACCCAGGGCAAGAAGAAGAAGCGG
GCCGCCAACAGATCCATCATGCTGGCCAAGAAGATCATCATCAAGGACGGAGGAACACCACAGGGAATCG
GATCCCCTAGCGTGTACCACGCCGTGATCGTGATCTTTCTGGAGTTCTTTGCATGGGGACTGCTGACCGC
ACCTACACTGGTGGTGCTGCACGAGACCTTTCCAAAGCACACATTCCTGATGAATGGCCTGATCCAGGGC
GTGAAGGGCCTGCTGTCCTTTCTGTCTGCCCCACTGATCGGCGCCCTGTCCGACGTGTGGGGAAGGAAGT
CTTTCCTGCTGCTGACCGTGTTCTTTACATGCGCCCCAATCCCCCTGATGAAGATCTCTCCCTGGTGGTA
TTTCGCCGTGATCAGCGTGTCCGGCGTGTTCGCCGTGACCTTTAGCGTGGTGTTCGCCTACGTGGCCGAT
ATCACACAGGAGCACGAGAGGAGCATGGCCTATGGCCTGGTGTCCGCCACCTTTGCCGCCTCTCTGGTGA
CAAGCCCTGCAATCGGAGCATACCTGGGACGCGTGTATGGCGACTCCCTGGTGGTGGTGCTGGCAACCGC
AATCGCCCTGCTGGATATCTGCTTCATCCTGGTGGCCGTGCCTGAGTCTCTGCCAGAGAAGATGAGGCCA
GCATCTTGGGGAGCACCAATCAGCTGGGAGCAGGCAGACCCCTTTGCCTCTCTGAAGAAGGTCGGCCAGG
ATAGCATCGTGCTGCTGATCTGTATCACAGTGTTCCTGTCCTACCTGCCCGAGGCCGGCCAGTACAGCTC
CTTCTTTCTGTATCTGCGGCAGATCATGAAGTTTAGCCCTGAGTCCGTGGCAGCCTTCATCGCCGTGCTG
GGCATCCTGAGCATCATCGCCCAGACCATCGTGCTGAGCCTGCTGATGAGATCCATCGGCAACAAGAATA
CAATCCTGCTGGGCCTGGGCTTTCAGATCCTGCAGCTGGCCTGGTATGGCTTCGGCAGCGAGCCATGGAT
GATGTGGGCAGCAGGAGCAGTGGCAGCAATGTCTAGCATCACCTTTCCAGCCGTGTCCGCCCTGGTGTCT
AGGACAGCAGACGCAGATCAGCAGGGAGTGGTGCAGGGCATGATCACCGGCATCAGAGGACTGTGCAACG
GACTGGGACCTGCCCTGTACGGCTTCATCTTTTATATCTTTCACGTGGAGCTGAAGGAGCTGCCAATCAC
CGGCACAGACCTGGGCACCAACACATCCCCCCAGCACCACTTCGAGCAGAATTCTATCATCCCTGGCCCC
CCTTTCCTGTTTGGAGCATGCAGCGTGCTGCTGGCCCTGCTGGTGGCCCTGTTCATCCCCGAGCACACCA
ATCTGTCCCTGAGGTCCTCTAGCTGGCGCAAGCACTGTGGCTCTCACAGCCACCCTCACAACACCCAGGC
ACCAGGAGAGGCAAAGGAGCCACTGCTGCAGGATACAAATGTGTAAGACCCAGCTTTCTTGTACAAAGTT
GGCATTATAAGAAAGCATTGCTTATCAATTTGTTGCAACGAACAGGTCACTATCAGTCAAAATAAAATCA
TTATTTGCCATCCAGCTGATATCCCCTATAGTGAGTCGTATTACATGGTCATAGCTGTTTCCTGGCAGCT
CTGGCCCGTGTCTCAAAATCTCTGATGTTACATTGCACAAGATAAAAATATATCATCATGAACAATAAAA
CTGTCTGCTTACATAAACAGTAATACAAGGGGTGTTATGAGCCATATTCAACGGGAAACGTCGAGGCCGC
GATTAAATTCCAACATGGATGCTGATTTATATGGGTATAAATGGGCTCGCGATAATGTCGGGCAATCAGG
TGCGACAATCTATCGCTTGTATGGGAAGCCCGATGCGCCAGAGTTGTTTCTGAAACATGGCAAAGGTAGC
GTTGCCAATGATGTTACAGATGAGATGGTCAGACTAAACTGGCTGACGGAATTTATGCCTCTTCCGACCA
TCAAGCATTTTATCCGTACTCCTGATGATGCATGGTTACTCACCACTGCGATCCCCGGAAAAACAGCATT
CCAGGTATTAGAAGAATATCCTGATTCAGGTGAAAATATTGTTGATGCGCTGGCAGTGTTCCTGCGCCGG
TTGCATTCGATTCCTGTTTGTAATTGTCCTTTTAACAGCGATCGCGTATTTCGTCTCGCTCAGGCGCAAT
CACGAATGAATAACGGTTTGGTTGATGCGAGTGATTTTGATGACGAGCGTAATGGCTGGCCTGTTGAACA
AGTCTGGAAAGAAATGCATAAACTTTTGCCATTCTCACCGGATTCAGTCGTCACTCATGGTGATTTCTCA
CTTGATAACCTTATTTTTGACGAGGGGAAATTAATAGGTTGTATTGATGTTGGACGAGTCGGAATCGCAG
ACCGATACCAGGATCTTGCCATCCTATGGAACTGCCTCGGTGAGTTTTCTCCTTCATTACAGAAACGGCT
TTTTCAAAAATATGGTATTGATAATCCTGATATGAATAAATTGCAGTTTCATTTGATGCTCGATGAGTTT
TTCTAATCAGAATTGGTTAATTGGTTGTAACACTGGCAGAGCATTACGCTGACTTGACGGGACGGCGCAA
GCTCATGACCAAAATCCCTTAACGTGAGTTACGCGTCGTTCCACTGAGCGTCAGACCCCGTAGAAAAGAT
CAAAGGATCTTCTTGAGATCCTTTTTTTCTGCGCGTAATCTGCTGCTTGCAAACAAAAAAACCACCGCTA
CCAGCGGTGGTTTGTTTGCCGGATCAAGAGCTACCAACTCTTTTTCCGAAGGTAACTGGCTTCAGCAGAG
CGCAGATACCAAATACTGTTCTTCTAGTGTAGCCGTAGTTAGGCCACCACTTCAAGAACTCTGTAGCACC
GCCTACATACCTCGCTCTGCTAATCCTGTTACCAGTGGCTGCTGCCAGTGGCGATAAGTCGTGTCTTACC
GGGTTGGACTCAAGACGATAGTTACCGGATAAGGCGCAGCGGTCGGGCTGAACGGGGGGTTCGTGCACAC
AGCCCAGCTTGGAGCGAACGACCTACACCGAACTGAGATACCTACAGCGTGAGCTATGAGAAAGCGCCAC
GCTTCCCGAAGGGAGAAAGGCGGACAGGTATCCGGTAAGCGGCAGGGTCGGAACAGGAGAGCGCACGAGG
GAGCTTCCAGGGGGAAACGCCTGGTATCTTTATAGTCCTGTCGGGTTTCGCCACCTCTGACTTGAGCGTC
GATTTTTGTGATGCTCGTCAGGGGGGCGGAGCCTATGGAAAAACGCCAGCAACGCGGCCTTTTTACGGTT
CCTGGCCTTTTGCTGGCCTTTTGCTCACATGTT
