Features (pLannotate 1.2.2; 10 found; start..end, strand, type, name):
    121..213     +  CDS            lacI (fragment): lac repressor; lacI; The lac repressor binds to the lac operator to inhibit transcription in E. coli. This inhibition can be relieved by adding lactose or isopropyl-β-D-thiogalactopyranoside (IPTG).
    268..295     -  terminator     rrnB T2 terminator: transcription terminator T2 from the E. coli rrnB gene
    427..470     +  terminator     rrnB T1 terminator: Escherichia coli rrnB; transcription terminator T1 from the E. coli rrnB gene
    517..553     -  CDS            lacZα (fragment): LacZα fragment of β-galactosidase; lacZ fragment
    569..668     +  protein_bind   attL1: mutant version of attL; recombination site for the Gateway® LR reaction LR Clonase™
    674..2143    +  CDS            MFSD14A: MF14A_HUMAN - Also known as HIAT1 Experimental evidence at protein level: Swiss-Prot protein existence level 1. From Homo sapiens (Human).
   2148..2247    -  protein_bind   attL2: mutant version of attL; recombination site for the Gateway® LR reaction LR Clonase™
   2265..2283    -  promoter       T7 promoter: promoter for bacteriophage T7 RNA polymerase
   2417..3226    +  CDS            KanR: aminoglycoside phosphotransferase; aph(3')-Ia; confers resistance to kanamycin in bacteria or G418 (Geneticin®) in eukaryotes
   3373..3961    +  rep_origin     ori: high-copy-number ColE1/pMB1/pBR322/pUC origin of replication
>Addgene plasmid #161035 | pDONR221-MFSD14A_STOP | analyzer sequence | sequence record 312004
CTTTCCTGCGTTATCCCCTGATTCTGTGGATAACCGTATTACCGCCTTTGAGTGAGCTGATACCGCTCGC
CGCAGCCGAACGACCGAGCGCAGCGAGTCAGTGAGCGAGGAAGCGGAAGAGCGCCCAATACGCAAACCGC
CTCTCCCCGCGCGTTGGCCGATTCATTAATGCAGCTGGCACGACAGGTTTCCCGACTGGAAAGCGGGCAG
TGAGCGCAACGCAATTAATACGCGTACCGCTAGCCAGGAAGAGTTTGTAGAAACGCAAAAAGGCCATCCG
TCAGGATGGCCTTCTGCTTAGTTTGATGCCTGGCAGTTTATGGCGGGCGTCCTGCCCGCCACCCTCCGGG
CCGTTGCTTCACAACGTTCAAATCCGCTCCCGGCGGATTTGTCCTACTCAGGAGAGCGTTCACCGACAAA
CAACAGATAAAACGAAAGGCCCAGTCTTCCGACTGAGCCTTTCGTTTTATTTGATGCCTGGCAGTTCCCT
ACTCTCGCGTTAACGCTAGCATGGATGTTTTCCCAGTCACGACGTTGTAAAACGACGGCCAGTCTTAAGC
TCGGGCCCCAAATAATGATTTTATTTTGACTGATAGTGACCTGTTCGTTGCAACACATTGATGAGCAATG
CTTTTTTATAATGCCAACTTTGTACAAAAAAGCAGGCTCCACCATGACCCAGGGCAAGAAGAAGAAGCGG
GCCGCCAACAGATCCATCATGCTGGCCAAGAAGATCATCATCAAGGACGGAGGAACACCACAGGGAATCG
GATCCCCTAGCGTGTACCACGCCGTGATCGTGATCTTTCTGGAGTTCTTTGCATGGGGACTGCTGACCGC
ACCTACACTGGTGGTGCTGCACGAGACCTTTCCAAAGCACACATTCCTGATGAATGGCCTGATCCAGGGC
GTGAAGGGCCTGCTGTCCTTTCTGTCTGCCCCACTGATCGGCGCCCTGTCCGACGTGTGGGGAAGGAAGT
CTTTCCTGCTGCTGACCGTGTTCTTTACATGCGCCCCAATCCCCCTGATGAAGATCTCTCCCTGGTGGTA
TTTCGCCGTGATCAGCGTGTCCGGCGTGTTCGCCGTGACCTTTAGCGTGGTGTTCGCCTACGTGGCCGAT
ATCACACAGGAGCACGAGAGGAGCATGGCCTATGGCCTGGTGTCCGCCACCTTTGCCGCCTCTCTGGTGA
CAAGCCCTGCAATCGGAGCATACCTGGGACGCGTGTATGGCGACTCCCTGGTGGTGGTGCTGGCAACCGC
AATCGCCCTGCTGGATATCTGCTTCATCCTGGTGGCCGTGCCTGAGTCTCTGCCAGAGAAGATGAGGCCA
GCATCTTGGGGAGCACCAATCAGCTGGGAGCAGGCAGACCCCTTTGCCTCTCTGAAGAAGGTCGGCCAGG
ATAGCATCGTGCTGCTGATCTGTATCACAGTGTTCCTGTCCTACCTGCCCGAGGCCGGCCAGTACAGCTC
CTTCTTTCTGTATCTGCGGCAGATCATGAAGTTTAGCCCTGAGTCCGTGGCAGCCTTCATCGCCGTGCTG
GGCATCCTGAGCATCATCGCCCAGACCATCGTGCTGAGCCTGCTGATGAGATCCATCGGCAACAAGAATA
CAATCCTGCTGGGCCTGGGCTTTCAGATCCTGCAGCTGGCCTGGTATGGCTTCGGCAGCGAGCCATGGAT
GATGTGGGCAGCAGGAGCAGTGGCAGCAATGTCTAGCATCACCTTTCCAGCCGTGTCCGCCCTGGTGTCT
AGGACAGCAGACGCAGATCAGCAGGGAGTGGTGCAGGGCATGATCACCGGCATCAGAGGACTGTGCAACG
GACTGGGACCTGCCCTGTACGGCTTCATCTTTTATATCTTTCACGTGGAGCTGAAGGAGCTGCCAATCAC
CGGCACAGACCTGGGCACCAACACATCCCCCCAGCACCACTTCGAGCAGAATTCTATCATCCCTGGCCCC
CCTTTCCTGTTTGGAGCATGCAGCGTGCTGCTGGCCCTGCTGGTGGCCCTGTTCATCCCCGAGCACACCA
ATCTGTCCCTGAGGTCCTCTAGCTGGCGCAAGCACTGTGGCTCTCACAGCCACCCTCACAACACCCAGGC
ACCAGGAGAGGCAAAGGAGCCACTGCTGCAGGATACAAATGTGTAAGACCCAGCTTTCTTGTACAAAGTT
GGCATTATAAGAAAGCATTGCTTATCAATTTGTTGCAACGAACAGGTCACTATCAGTCAAAATAAAATCA
TTATTTGCCATCCAGCTGATATCCCCTATAGTGAGTCGTATTACATGGTCATAGCTGTTTCCTGGCAGCT
CTGGCCCGTGTCTCAAAATCTCTGATGTTACATTGCACAAGATAAAATAATATCATCATGAACAATAAAA
CTGTCTGCTTACATAAACAGTAATACAAGGGGTGTTATGAGCCATATTCAACGGGAAACGTCGAGGCCGC
GATTAAATTCCAACATGGATGCTGATTTATATGGGTATAAATGGGCTCGCGATAATGTCGGGCAATCAGG
TGCGACAATCTATCGCTTGTATGGGAAGCCCGATGCGCCAGAGTTGTTTCTGAAACATGGCAAAGGTAGC
GTTGCCAATGATGTTACAGATGAGATGGTCAGACTAAACTGGCTGACGGAATTTATGCCTCTTCCGACCA
TCAAGCATTTTATCCGTACTCCTGATGATGCATGGTTACTCACCACTGCGATCCCCGGAAAAACAGCATT
CCAGGTATTAGAAGAATATCCTGATTCAGGTGAAAATATTGTTGATGCGCTGGCAGTGTTCCTGCGCCGG
TTGCATTCGATTCCTGTTTGTAATTGTCCTTTTAACAGCGATCGCGTATTTCGTCTCGCTCAGGCGCAAT
CACGAATGAATAACGGTTTGGTTGATGCGAGTGATTTTGATGACGAGCGTAATGGCTGGCCTGTTGAACA
AGTCTGGAAAGAAATGCATAAACTTTTGCCATTCTCACCGGATTCAGTCGTCACTCATGGTGATTTCTCA
CTTGATAACCTTATTTTTGACGAGGGGAAATTAATAGGTTGTATTGATGTTGGACGAGTCGGAATCGCAG
ACCGATACCAGGATCTTGCCATCCTATGGAACTGCCTCGGTGAGTTTTCTCCTTCATTACAGAAACGGCT
TTTTCAAAAATATGGTATTGATAATCCTGATATGAATAAATTGCAGTTTCATTTGATGCTCGATGAGTTT
TTCTAATCAGAATTGGTTAATTGGTTGTAACACTGGCAGAGCATTACGCTGACTTGACGGGACGGCGCAA
GCTCATGACCAAAATCCCTTAACGTGAGTTACGCGTCGTTCCACTGAGCGTCAGACCCCGTAGAAAAGAT
CAAAGGATCTTCTTGAGATCCTTTTTTTCTGCGCGTAATCTGCTGCTTGCAAACAAAAAAACCACCGCTA
CCAGCGGTGGTTTGTTTGCCGGATCAAGAGCTACCAACTCTTTTTCCGAAGGTAACTGGCTTCAGCAGAG
CGCAGATACCAAATACTGTTCTTCTAGTGTAGCCGTAGTTAGGCCACCACTTCAAGAACTCTGTAGCACC
GCCTACATACCTCGCTCTGCTAATCCTGTTACCAGTGGCTGCTGCCAGTGGCGATAAGTCGTGTCTTACC
GGGTTGGACTCAAGACGATAGTTACCGGATAAGGCGCAGCGGTCGGGCTGAACGGGGGGTTCGTGCACAC
AGCCCAGCTTGGAGCGAACGACCTACACCGAACTGAGATACCTACAGCGTGAGCTATGAGAAAGCGCCAC
GCTTCCCGAAGGGAGAAAGGCGGACAGGTATCCGGTAAGCGGCAGGGTCGGAACAGGAGAGCGCACGAGG
GAGCTTCCAGGGGGAAACGCCTGGTATCTTTATAGTCCTGTCGGGTTTCGCCACCTCTGACTTGAGCGTC
GATTTTTGTGATGCTCGTCAGGGGGGCGGAGCCTATGGAAAAACGCCAGCAACGCGGCCTTTTTACGGTT
CCTGGCCTTTTGCTGGCCTTTTGCTCACATGTT
