>Addgene plasmid #161035 | pDONR221-MFSD14A_STOP | depositor partial sequence | sequence record 312005 | Codon-optimized ORF of MFSD14A
ATGACCCAGGGCAAGAAGAAGAAGCGGGCCGCCAACAGATCCATCATGCTGGCCAAGAAGATCATCATCA
AGGACGGAGGAACACCACAGGGAATCGGATCCCCTAGCGTGTACCACGCCGTGATCGTGATCTTTCTGGA
GTTCTTTGCATGGGGACTGCTGACCGCACCTACACTGGTGGTGCTGCACGAGACCTTTCCAAAGCACACA
TTCCTGATGAATGGCCTGATCCAGGGCGTGAAGGGCCTGCTGTCCTTTCTGTCTGCCCCACTGATCGGCG
CCCTGTCCGACGTGTGGGGAAGGAAGTCTTTCCTGCTGCTGACCGTGTTCTTTACATGCGCCCCAATCCC
CCTGATGAAGATCTCTCCCTGGTGGTATTTCGCCGTGATCAGCGTGTCCGGCGTGTTCGCCGTGACCTTT
AGCGTGGTGTTCGCCTACGTGGCCGATATCACACAGGAGCACGAGAGGAGCATGGCCTATGGCCTGGTGT
CCGCCACCTTTGCCGCCTCTCTGGTGACAAGCCCTGCAATCGGAGCATACCTGGGACGCGTGTATGGCGA
CTCCCTGGTGGTGGTGCTGGCAACCGCAATCGCCCTGCTGGATATCTGCTTCATCCTGGTGGCCGTGCCT
GAGTCTCTGCCAGAGAAGATGAGGCCAGCATCTTGGGGAGCACCAATCAGCTGGGAGCAGGCAGACCCCT
TTGCCTCTCTGAAGAAGGTCGGCCAGGATAGCATCGTGCTGCTGATCTGTATCACAGTGTTCCTGTCCTA
CCTGCCCGAGGCCGGCCAGTACAGCTCCTTCTTTCTGTATCTGCGGCAGATCATGAAGTTTAGCCCTGAG
TCCGTGGCAGCCTTCATCGCCGTGCTGGGCATCCTGAGCATCATCGCCCAGACCATCGTGCTGAGCCTGC
TGATGAGATCCATCGGCAACAAGAATACAATCCTGCTGGGCCTGGGCTTTCAGATCCTGCAGCTGGCCTG
GTATGGCTTCGGCAGCGAGCCATGGATGATGTGGGCAGCAGGAGCAGTGGCAGCAATGTCTAGCATCACC
TTTCCAGCCGTGTCCGCCCTGGTGTCTAGGACAGCAGACGCAGATCAGCAGGGAGTGGTGCAGGGCATGA
TCACCGGCATCAGAGGACTGTGCAACGGACTGGGACCTGCCCTGTACGGCTTCATCTTTTATATCTTTCA
CGTGGAGCTGAAGGAGCTGCCAATCACCGGCACAGACCTGGGCACCAACACATCCCCCCAGCACCACTTC
GAGCAGAATTCTATCATCCCTGGCCCCCCTTTCCTGTTTGGAGCATGCAGCGTGCTGCTGGCCCTGCTGG
TGGCCCTGTTCATCCCCGAGCACACCAATCTGTCCCTGAGGTCCTCTAGCTGGCGCAAGCACTGTGGCTC
TCACAGCCACCCTCACAACACCCAGGCACCAGGAGAGGCAAAGGAGCCACTGCTGCAGGATACAAATGTG
TAA
